Addgene plasmid #135635: pAAV-S5E2-Gq-P2A-dTomato
Purpose: AAV vector to drive the expression of Gq-DREADD-P2A-dTomato in PV cortical interneuronsunder the control of the E2 regulatory element
Depositing lab: Jordane Dimidschstein. Publication: Viral manipulation of functionally distinct interneurons in mice, non-human primates and humans. Vormstein-Schneider D, Lin JD, Pelkey KA, Chittajallu R, Guo B, Arias-Garcia MA, Allaway K, Sakopoulos S, Schneider G, Stevenson O, Vergara J, Sharma J, Zhang Q, Franken TP, Smith J, Ibrahim LA, M Astro KJ, Sabri E, Huang S, Favuzzi E, Burbridge T, Xu Q, Guo L, Vogel I, Sanchez V, Saldi GA, Gorissen BL, Yuan X, Zaghloul KA, Devinsky O, Sabatini BL, Batista-Brito R, Reynolds J, Feng G, Fu Z, McBain CJ, Fishell G, Dimidschstein J. Nat Neurosci. 2020 Dec;23(12):1629-1636. doi: 10.1038/s41593-020-0692-9. Epub 2020 Aug 17. PubMed 32807948.
Backbone
  Vector backbone: AAV-Dlx-GFP
  Vector type: AAV
Growth in bacteria
  Bacterial resistance: Ampicillin, 100 μg/mL
  Growth temperature: 37°C
  Growth strain: NEB Stable
  Copy number: High Copy
Gene/Insert
  Gene/Insert name: Gq-P2A-dTomato
  Species: M. musculus (mouse)
  Mutation: None
  Cloning method: Gibson Cloning
Terms and licenses: Academic/Nonprofit Terms; Industry Terms: Not Available to Industry
Depositor comments: Please visit https://www.biorxiv.org/content/10.1101/808170v1 for BioRxiv preprint
How to cite: pAAV-S5E2-Gq-P2A-dTomato was a gift from Jordane Dimidschstein (Addgene plasmid # 135635 ; http://n2t.net/addgene:135635 ; RRID:Addgene_135635) For viral preps, please replace (Addgene plasmid # 135635) in the above sentence with: (Addgene viral prep # 135635-AAV1), (Addgene viral prep # 135635-AAV9), or (Addgene viral prep # 135635-PHPeB)
