[The description below was written by a language model from this plasmid's Addgene catalogue record and the feature table of its GenBank file.]
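Description:
pAAV-S5E2-Gq-P2A-dTomato is a 7,261 bp adeno-associated virus transfer plasmid built on the AAV-Dlx-GFP backbone and designed to express an excitatory Gq-coupled DREADD together with a red fluorescent reporter in parvalbumin (PV) cortical interneurons. It is maintained in bacteria as a high-copy plasmid through a ColE1/pUC-type origin and selected with ampicillin via the bla gene. An f1 phage origin is also present. The recombination-deficient host strain listed for propagation is a common choice for keeping the repeat-rich ITRs intact.

The expression cassette sits between two AAV2 inverted terminal repeats, which allow the intervening DNA to be replicated and packaged into AAV capsids. According to the record, transcription is governed by the E2 (S5E2) regulatory element, an enhancer that restricts expression to PV interneurons. This element and any associated minimal promoter are not annotated in the feature table, but presumably lie in the unannotated region between the left ITR and a chimeric beta-globin/immunoglobulin intron that precedes the coding sequence. The open reading frame begins with an HA epitope tag, followed by an unannotated stretch that corresponds to the Gq-DREADD. A P2A ribosome-skipping peptide then separates the receptor from dTomato carrying an SV40 nuclear localization signal, so the tagged receptor and a nuclear-targeted reporter are made as separate proteins from one transcript. A WPRE enhances transcript stability and expression, and an SV40 polyadenylation signal terminates the message.

The construct is intended for chemogenetic activation and fluorescent identification of PV interneurons after viral delivery. The associated work covers mice, non-human primates and humans. Ready-made viral preparations exist in the AAV1, AAV9 and PHP.eB serotypes.
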