LOCUS       Exported 7261 bp ds-DNA circular SYN 12-MAY-2021
DEFINITION  AAV vector to drive the expression of Gq-DREADD-P2A-dTomato in PV
            cortical interneuronsunder the control of the E2 regulatory element.
ACCESSION   .
VERSION     .
KEYWORDS    pAAV-S5E2-Gq-P2A-dTomato
SOURCE      synthetic DNA construct
  ORGANISM  synthetic DNA construct
REFERENCE   1 (bases 1 to 7261)
  AUTHORS   Vormstein-Schneider DC, Lin JD, Pelkey KA, Chittajallu R, Guo B,
            Arias Garcia M, Sakopoulos S, Stevenson O, Schneider G, Zhang Q,
            Sharma J, Franken TP, Smith J, Vogel I, Sanchez V, Ibrahim LA,
            Burbridge T, Favuzzi E, Saldi GA, Xu Q, Guo L, Yuan X, Zaghloul KA,
            Sabri E, Goldberg EM, Devinsky O, Batista-Brito R, Reynolds J, Feng
            G, Fu Z, McBain CJ, Fishell GJ, Dimidschstein J
  TITLE     Viral manipulation of functionally distinct interneurons in mice,
            non-human primates and humans
  JOURNAL   Nature Neuroscience (2020)
REFERENCE   2 (bases 1 to 7261)
  AUTHORS   .
  TITLE     Direct Submission
  JOURNAL   Exported May 12, 2021 from SnapGene Server 1.1.58
            http://www.snapgene.com
FEATURES             Location/Qualifiers
     source          1..7261
                     /organism="synthetic DNA construct"
                     /mol_type="other DNA"
     repeat_region   1..130
                     /label=AAV2 ITR (alternate)
                     /note="Functional equivalent of wild-type AAV2 ITR"
     intron          934..1066
                     /label=chimeric intron
                     /note="chimera between introns from human beta-globin and
                     immunoglobulin heavy chain genes"
     CDS             1089..1115
                     /codon_start=1
                     /product="HA (human influenza hemagglutinin) epitope tag"
                     /label=HA
                     /translation="YPYDVPDYA"
     CDS             2904..2960
                     /codon_start=1
                     /product="2A peptide from porcine teschovirus-1
                     polyprotein"
                     /label=P2A
                     /note="Eukaryotic ribosomes fail to insert a peptide bond
                     between the Gly and Pro residues, yielding separate
                     polypeptides."
                     /translation="ATNFSLLKQAGDVEENPGP"
     CDS             2973..2993
                     /codon_start=1
                     /product="nuclear localization signal of SV40 (simian virus
                     40) large T antigen"
                     /label=SV40 NLS
                     /translation="PKKKRKV"
     CDS             2994..3692
                     /codon_start=1
                     /product="dimeric variant of DsRed fluorescent protein
                     (Shaner et al., 2004)"
                     /label=dTomato
                     /note="mammalian codon-optimized"
                     /translation="VSKGEEVIKEFMRFKVRMEGSMNGHEFEIEGEGEGRPYEGTQTAK
                     LKVTKGGPLPFAWDILSPQFMYGSKAYVKHPADIPDYKKLSFPEGFKWERVMNFEDGGL
                     VTVTQDSSLQDGTLIYKVKMRGTNFPPDGPVMQKKTMGWEASTERLYPRDGVLKGEIHQ
                     ALKLKDGGHYLVEFKTIYMAKKPVQLPGYYYVDTKLDITSHNEDYTIVEQYERSEGRHH
                     LFLYGMDELYK"
     primer_bind     complement(3124..3142)
                     /label=mCherry-R
                     /note="mCherry, reverse primer"
     primer_bind     3392..3411
                     /label=mCherry-F
                     /note="mCherry, forward primer"
     primer_bind     3586..3609
                     /label=DsRed1-C
                     /note="DsRed1, forward primer"
     misc_feature    3747..4335
                     /label=WPRE
                     /note="woodchuck hepatitis virus posttranscriptional
                     regulatory element"
     primer_bind     complement(3800..3820)
                     /label=WPRE-R
                     /note="WPRE, reverse primer"
     CDS             complement(4218..4229)
                     /codon_start=1
                     /product="Factor Xa recognition and cleavage site"
                     /label=Factor Xa site
                     /translation="IEGR"
     polyA_signal    4364..4445
                     /label=SV40 poly(A) signal
                     /note="SV40 polyadenylation signal"
     primer_bind     complement(4401..4420)
                     /label=SV40pA-R
                     /note="SV40 polyA, reverse primer"
     primer_bind     4455..4474
                     /label=EBV-rev
                     /note="SV40 polyA terminator, reverse primer"
     repeat_region   4524..4664
                     /label=AAV2 ITR
                     /note="inverted terminal repeat of adeno-associated virus
                     serotype 2"
     repeat_region   4524..4653
                     /label=AAV2 ITR
     rep_origin      4739..5194
                     /direction=RIGHT
                     /label=f1 ori
                     /note="f1 bacteriophage origin of replication; arrow
                     indicates direction of (+) strand synthesis"
     primer_bind     complement(4826..4845)
                     /label=F1ori-R
                     /note="F1 origin, reverse primer"
     primer_bind     5036..5057
                     /label=F1ori-F
                     /note="F1 origin, forward primer"
     primer_bind     complement(5211..5230)
                     /label=pRS-marker
                     /note="pRS vectors, use to sequence yeast selectable
                     marker"
     primer_bind     5330..5352
                     /label=pGEX 3'
                     /note="pGEX vectors, reverse primer"
     primer_bind     complement(5390..5408)
                     /label=pBRforEco
                     /note="pBR322 vectors, upsteam of EcoRI site, forward
                     primer"
     promoter        5476..5580
                     /gene="bla"
                     /label=AmpR promoter
     CDS             5581..6441
                     /codon_start=1
                     /gene="bla"
                     /product="beta-lactamase"
                     /label=AmpR
                     /note="confers resistance to ampicillin, carbenicillin, and
                     related antibiotics"
                     /translation="MSIQHFRVALIPFFAAFCLPVFAHPETLVKVKDAEDQLGARVGYI
                     ELDLNSGKILESFRPEERFPMMSTFKVLLCGAVLSRIDAGQEQLGRRIHYSQNDLVEYS
                     PVTEKHLTDGMTVRELCSAAITMSDNTAANLLLTTIGGPKELTAFLHNMGDHVTRLDRW
                     EPELNEAIPNDERDTTMPVAMATTLRKLLTGELLTLASRQQLIDWMEADKVAGPLLRSA
                     LPAGWFIADKSGAGERGSRGIIAALGPDGKPSRIVVIYTTGSQATMDERNRQIAEIGAS
                     LIKHW"
     primer_bind     complement(5799..5818)
                     /label=Amp-R
                     /note="Ampicillin resistance gene, reverse primer"
     rep_origin      6612..7200
                     /direction=RIGHT
                     /label=ori
                     /note="high-copy-number ColE1/pMB1/pBR322/pUC origin of
                     replication"
     primer_bind     7101..7120
                     /label=pBR322ori-F
                     /note="pBR322 origin, forward primer"
ORIGIN
        1 cctgcaggca gctgcgcgct cgctcgctca ctgaggccgc ccgggcgtcg ggcgaccttt
       61 ggtcgcccgg cctcagtgag cgagcgagcg cgcagagagg gagtggccaa ctccatcact
      121 aggggttcct gcggccgcac gcgtttaatt aaactagtgg tttaatctaa catggctgct
      181 atagcttact gactagaagt taagtgcaca cttcctaaaa gaaggctttg acacaagcca
      241 cttcagttcc ctcctcattt tcttgtcccc attcctctct ctgtagaatt ctgagatttc
      301 aattcagttt tatacagaaa ccacattact gtaagcccta caaagttatg gcaatatagc
      361 tatatggagt caagtaatgt aggttatttt tttcccaatg gtgctggtga aggtggcaat
      421 tatgtagcta tacttagcag actgaggaaa ttctgctaga gtcagcattt gtctcttcat
      481 tgctatgaaa cagtaatgga aaaataaaca aaaacaaaag gcaaacacta tgcataattc
      541 cctcagatca tattaacatg tgatgttgga gtaaattgtt ataaccccat tttggaaata
      601 cttaccttaa ttaactatga tttccttaaa ataatgcagt atttacaatc tatatgaaag
      661 cactatatgg gacacatggt atgatggaac agtgcaccca agagacacca agaacattcc
      721 tgtctgtggc agtcttttct ctatacagag gcatttagtc tcaattgctc agagttattt
      781 taaacttcct gcagcccggg ctgggcataa aagtcagggc agagccatct attgcttaca
      841 tttgcttcta gcctgcaagt cgaggagcgc agccttccag aagcagagcg cggcgcctta
      901 agctgcagaa gttggtcgtg aggcactggg cacgtaagta tcaaggttac aagacaggtt
      961 taaggagacc aatagaaact gggcttgtcg agacagagaa gactcttgcg tttctgatag
     1021 gcacctattg gtcttactga catccacttt gcctttctct ccacagcgag ctcgctagcg
     1081 ccaccatgta cccatacgat gttccagatt acgctacctt gcacaataac agtacaacct
     1141 cgcctttgtt tccaaacatc agctcctcct ggatacacag cccctccgat gcagggctgc
     1201 ccccgggaac cgtcactcat ttcggcagct acaatgtttc tcgagcagct ggcaatttct
     1261 cctctccaga cggtaccacc gatgaccctc tgggaggtca taccgtctgg caagtggtct
     1321 tcatcgcttt cttaacgggc atcctggcct tggtgaccat catcggcaac atcctggtaa
     1381 ttgtgtcatt taaggtcaac aagcagctga agacggtcaa caactacttc ctcttaagcc
     1441 tggcctgtgc cgatctgatt atcggggtca tttcaatgaa tctgtttacg acctacatca
     1501 tcatgaatcg atgggcctta gggaacttgg cctgtgacct ctggcttgcc attgactgcg
     1561 tagccagcaa tgcctctgtt atgaatcttc tggtcatcag ctttgacaga tacttttcca
     1621 tcacgaggcc gctcacgtac cgagccaaac gaacaacaaa gagagccggt gtgatgatcg
     1681 gtctggcttg ggtcatctcc tttgtccttt gggctcctgc catcttgttc tggcaatact
     1741 ttgttggaaa gagaactgtg cctccgggag agtgcttcat tcagttcctc agtgagccca
     1801 ccattacttt tggcacagcc atcgctggtt tttatatgcc tgtcaccatt atgactattt
     1861 tatactggag gatctataag gaaactgaaa agcgtaccaa agagcttgct ggcctgcaag
     1921 cctctgggac agaggcagag acagaaaact ttgtccaccc cacgggcagt tctcgaagct
     1981 gcagcagtta cgaacttcaa cagcaaagca tgaaacgctc caacaggagg aagtatggcc
     2041 gctgccactt ctggttcaca accaagagct ggaaacccag ctccgagcag atggaccaag
     2101 accacagcag cagtgacagt tggaacaaca atgatgctgc tgcctccctg gagaactccg
     2161 cctcctccga cgaggaggac attggctccg agacgagagc catctactcc atcgtgctca
     2221 agcttccggg tcacagcacc atcctcaact ccaccaagtt accctcatcg gacaacctgc
     2281 aggtgcctga ggaggagctg gggatggtgg acttggagag gaaagccgac aagctgcagg
     2341 cccagaagag cgtggacgat ggaggcagtt ttccaaaaag cttctccaag cttcccatcc
     2401 agctagagtc agccgtggac acagctaaga cttctgacgt caactcctca gtgggtaaga
     2461 gcacggccac tctacctctg tccttcaagg aagccactct ggccaagagg tttgctctga
     2521 agaccagaag tcagatcact aagcggaaaa ggatgtccct ggtcaaggag aagaaagcgg
     2581 cccagaccct cagtgcgatc ttgcttgcct tcatcatcac ttggacccca tacaacatca
     2641 tggttctggt gaacaccttt tgtgacagct gcatacccaa aaccttttgg aatctgggct
     2701 actggctgtg ctacatcaac agcaccgtga accccgtgtg ctatgctctg tgcaacaaaa
     2761 cattcagaac cactttcaag atgctgctgc tgtgccagtg tgacaaaaaa aagaggcgca
     2821 agcagcagta ccagcagaga cagtcggtca tttttcacaa gcgcgcaccc gagcaggcct
     2881 tgtccggaga taacggaagc ggagccacta acttctccct gttgaaacaa gcaggggatg
     2941 tcgaagagaa tcccgggcca tctagaatgg cccccaagaa gaagaggaag gtggtgagca
     3001 agggcgagga ggtcatcaaa gagttcatgc gcttcaaggt gcgcatggag ggctccatga
     3061 acggccacga gttcgagatc gagggcgagg gcgagggccg cccctacgag ggcacccaga
     3121 ccgccaagct gaaggtgacc aagggcggcc ccctgccctt cgcctgggac atcctgtccc
     3181 cccagttcat gtacggctcc aaggcgtacg tgaagcaccc cgccgacatc cccgattaca
     3241 agaagctgtc cttccccgag ggcttcaagt gggagcgcgt gatgaacttc gaggacggcg
     3301 gtctggtgac cgtgacccag gactcctccc tgcaggacgg cacgctgatc tacaaggtga
     3361 agatgcgcgg caccaacttc ccccccgacg gccccgtaat gcagaagaag accatgggct
     3421 gggaggcctc caccgagcgc ctgtaccccc gcgacggcgt gctgaagggc gagatccacc
     3481 aggccctgaa gctgaaggac ggcggccact acctggtgga gttcaagacc atctacatgg
     3541 ccaagaagcc cgtgcaactg cccggctact actacgtgga caccaagctg gacatcacct
     3601 cccacaacga ggactacacc atcgtggaac agtacgagcg ctccgagggc cgccaccacc
     3661 tgttcctgta cggcatggac gagctgtaca agtaagtcga cggcgcgccc cacccctgca
     3721 gggaattcga tatcaagctt atcgataatc aacctctgga ttacaaaatt tgtgaaagat
     3781 tgactggtat tcttaactat gttgctcctt ttacgctatg tggatacgct gctttaatgc
     3841 ctttgtatca tgctattgct tcccgtatgg ctttcatttt ctcctccttg tataaatcct
     3901 ggttgctgtc tctttatgag gagttgtggc ccgttgtcag gcaacgtggc gtggtgtgca
     3961 ctgtgtttgc tgacgcaacc cccactggtt ggggcattgc caccacctgt cagctccttt
     4021 ccgggacttt cgctttcccc ctccctattg ccacggcgga actcatcgcc gcctgccttg
     4081 cccgctgctg gacaggggct cggctgttgg gcactgacaa ttccgtggtg ttgtcgggga
     4141 aatcatcgtc ctttccttgg ctgctcgcct atgttgccac ctggattctg cgcgggacgt
     4201 ccttctgcta cgtcccttcg gccctcaatc cagcggacct tccttcccgc ggcctgctgc
     4261 cggctctgcg gcctcttccg cgtcttcgcc ttcgccctca gacgagtcgg atctcccttt
     4321 gggccgcctc cccgcatcga taccgagcgc tgctcgagag atcaacttgt ttattgcagc
     4381 ttataatggt tacaaataaa gcaatagcat cacaaatttc acaaataaag catttttttc
     4441 actgcattct agttgtggtt tgtccaaact catcaatgta tcagcttatc gataccgcat
     4501 gcacgtgcgg accgagcggc cgcaggaacc cctagtgatg gagttggcca ctccctctct
     4561 gcgcgctcgc tcgctcactg aggccgggcg accaaaggtc gcccgacgcc cgggctttgc
     4621 ccgggcggcc tcagtgagcg agcgagcgcg cagctgcctg caggggcgcc tgatgcggta
     4681 ttttctcctt acgcatctgt gcggtatttc acaccgcata nnnnnnnnnn nnnnnnnnnn
     4741 nnnnnnnnnn nnnnnnnnnn nnnnnnnnnn nnnnnnnnnn nnnnnnnnnn nnnnnnnnnn
     4801 nnnnnnnnnn nnnnntnnnn nnnnnnnnnn nnnnnnnnnn nnnnnnnnnn nnnnnnnnnn
     4861 nncnnnnnnn nnnnnnnnnn nnnnnnnnnn nnnnnnnnnn nnnnnnnnnn nnnnnnnnnn
     4921 nnnnnnnnnn nnnnnnnnnn nnnnnnnnnn nnnnnnnnnn nnnnnnnnnn nnnnnnnnnn
     4981 nnnnnnnnnn nnnnnnnnnn nnnncctttg acgttggagt ccacgttctt taatagtgga
     5041 ctcttgttcc aaactggaac aacactcaac tctatctcgg gctattcttt tgatttataa
     5101 gggattttgc cgatttcggt ctattggtta aaaaatgagc tgatttaaca aaaatttaac
     5161 gcgaatttta acaaaatatt aacgtttaca attttatggt gcactctcag tacaatctgc
     5221 tctgatgccg catagttaag ccagccccga cacccgccaa cacccgctga cgcgccctga
     5281 cgggcttgtc tgctcccggc atccgcttac agacaagctg tgaccgtctc cgggagctgc
     5341 atgtgtcaga ggttttcacc gtcatcaccg aaacgcgcga gacgaaaggg cctcgtgata
     5401 cgcctatttt tataggttaa tgtcatgata ataatggttt cttagacgtc aggtggcact
     5461 tttcggggaa atgtgcgcgg aacccctatt tgtttatttt tctaaataca ttcaaatatg
     5521 tatccgctca tgagacaata accctgataa atgcttcaat aatattgaaa aaggaagagt
     5581 atgagtattc aacatttccg tgtcgccctt attccctttt ttgcggcatt ttgccttcct
     5641 gtttttgctc acccagaaac gctggtgaaa gtaaaagatg ctgaagatca gttgggtgca
     5701 cgagtgggtt acatcgaact ggatctcaac agcggtaaga tccttgagag ttttcgcccc
     5761 gaagaacgtt ttccaatgat gagcactttt aaagttctgc tatgtggcgc ggtattatcc
     5821 cgtattgacg ccgggcaaga gcaactcggt cgccgcatac actattctca gaatgacttg
     5881 gttgagtact caccagtcac agaaaagcat cttacggatg gcatgacagt aagagaatta
     5941 tgcagtgctg ccataaccat gagtgataac actgcggcca acttacttct gacaacgatc
     6001 ggaggaccga aggagctaac cgcttttttg cacaacatgg gggatcatgt aactcgcctt
     6061 gatcgttggg aaccggagct gaatgaagcc ataccaaacg acgagcgtga caccacgatg
     6121 cctgtagcaa tggcaacaac gttgcgcaaa ctattaactg gcgaactact tactctagct
     6181 tcccggcaac aattaataga ctggatggag gcggataaag ttgcaggacc acttctgcgc
     6241 tcggcccttc cggctggctg gtttattgct gataaatctg gagccggtga gcgtgggtct
     6301 cgcggtatca ttgcagcact ggggccagat ggtaagccct cccgtatcgt agttatctac
     6361 acgacgggga gtcaggcaac tatggatgaa cgaaatagac agatcgctga gataggtgcc
     6421 tcactgatta agcattggta actgtcagac caagtttact catatatact ttagattgat
     6481 ttaaaacttc atttttaatt taaaaggatc taggtgaaga tcctttttga taatctcatg
     6541 accaaaatcc cttaacgtga gttttcgttc cactgagcgt cagaccccgt agaaaagatc
     6601 aaaggatctt cttgagatcc tttttttctg cgcgtaatct gctgcttgca aacaaaaaaa
     6661 ccaccgctac cagcggtggt ttgtttgccg gatcaagagc taccaactct ttttccgaag
     6721 gtaactggct tcagcagagc gcagatacca aatactgttc ttctagtgta gccgtagtta
     6781 ggccaccact tcaagaactc tgtagcaccg cctacatacc tcgctctgct aatcctgtta
     6841 ccagtggctg ctgccagtgg cgataagtcg tgtcttaccg ggttggactc aagacgatag
     6901 ttaccggata aggcgcagcg gtcgggctga acggggggtt cgtgcacaca gcccagcttg
     6961 gagcgaacga cctacaccga actgagatac ctacagcgtg agctatgaga aagcgccacg
     7021 cttcccgaag ggagaaaggc ggacaggtat ccggtaagcg gcagggtcgg aacaggagag
     7081 cgcacgaggg agcttccagg gggaaacgcc tggtatcttt atagtcctgt cgggtttcgc
     7141 cacctctgac ttgagcgtcg atttttgtga tgctcgtcag gggggcggag cctatggaaa
     7201 aacgccagca acgcggcctt tttacggttc ctggcctttt gctggccttt tgctcacatg
     7261 t
//
